>Addgene plasmid #243692 | pJL209 | addgene full sequence | sequence record 489266 | Addgene NGS Result
ATCTAGAATTAATTCCGTGTATTCTATAGTGTCACCTAAATCGTATGTGTATGATACATAAGGTTATGTA
TTAATTGTAGCCGCGTTCTAACGACAATATGTACAAGCCTAATTGTGTAGCATCTGGCTTACTGAAGCAG
ACCCTATCATCTCTCTCGTAAACTGCCGTCAGAGTCGGTTTGGTTGGACGAACCTTCTGAGTTTCTGGTA
ACGCCGTCCCGCACCCGGAAATGGTCAGCGAACCAATCAGCAGGGTCATCGCTAGCCAGATCCTCTACGC
CGGACGCATCGTGGCCGGCATCACCGGCGCCACAGGTGCGGTTGCTGGCGCCTATATCGCCGACATCACC
GATGGGGAAGATCGGGCTCGCCACTTCGGGCTCATGAGCGCTTGTTTCGGCGTGGGTATGGTGGCAGGCC
CCGTGGCCGGGGGACTGTTGGGCGCCATCTCCTTGCATGCACCATTCCTTGCGGCGGCGGTGCTCAACGG
CCTCAACCTACTACTGGGCTGCTTCCTAATGCAGGAGTCGCATAAGGGAGAGCGTCGAATGGTGCACTCT
CAGTACAATCTGCTCTGATGCCGCATAGTTAAGCCAGCCCCGACACCCGCCAACACCCGCTGACGCGCCC
TGACGGGCTTGTCTGCTCCCGGCATCCGCTTACAGACAAGCTGTGACCGTCTCCGGGAGCTGCATGTGTC
AGAGGTTTTCACCGTCATCACCGAAACGCGCGAGACGAAAGGGCCTCGTGATACGCCTATTTTTATAGGT
TAATGTCATGATAATAATGGTTTCTTAGACGTCAGGTGGCACTTTTCGGGGAAATGTGCGCGGAACCCCT
ATTTGTTTATTTTTCTAAATACATTCAAATATGTATCCGCTCATGAGACAATAACCCTGATAAATGCTTC
AATAATATTGAAAAAGGAAGAGTATGAGTATTCAACATTTCCGTGTCGCCCTTATTCCCTTTTTTGCGGC
ATTTTGCCTTCCTGTTTTTGCTCACCCAGAAACGCTGGTGAAAGTAAAAGATGCTGAAGATCAGTTGGGT
GCACGAGTGGGTTACATCGAACTGGATCTCAACAGCGGTAAGATCCTTGAGAGTTTTCGCCCCGAAGAAC
GTTTTCCAATGATGAGCACTTTTAAAGTTCTGCTATGTGGCGCGGTATTATCCCGTATTGACGCCGGGCA
AGAGCAACTCGGTCGCCGCATACACTATTCTCAGAATGACTTGGTTGAGTACTCACCAGTCACAGAAAAG
CATCTTACGGATGGCATGACAGTAAGAGAATTATGCAGTGCTGCCATAACCATGAGTGATAACACTGCGG
CCAACTTACTTCTGACAACGATCGGAGGACCGAAGGAGCTAACCGCTTTTTTGCACAACATGGGGGATCA
TGTAACTCGCCTTGATCGTTGGGAACCGGAGCTGAATGAAGCCATACCAAACGACGAGCGTGACACCACG
ATGCCTGTAGCAATGGCAACAACGTTGCGCAAACTATTAACTGGCGAACTACTTACTCTAGCTTCCCGGC
AACAATTAATAGACTGGATGGAGGCGGATAAAGTTGCAGGACCACTTCTGCGCTCGGCCCTTCCGGCTGG
CTGGTTTATTGCTGATAAATCTGGAGCCGGTGAGCGTGGGTCTCGCGGTATCATTGCAGCACTGGGGCCA
GATGGTAAGCCCTCCCGTATCGTAGTTATCTACACGACGGGGAGTCAGGCAACTATGGATGAACGAAATA
GACAGATCGCTGAGATAGGTGCCTCACTGATTAAGCATTGGTAACTGTCAGACCAAGTTTACTCATATAT
ACTTTAGATTGATTTAAAACTTCATTTTTAATTTAAAAGGATCTAGGTGAAGATCCTTTTTGATAATCTC
ATGACCAAAATCCCTTAACGTGAGTTTTCGTTCCACTGAGCGTCAGACCCCGTAGAAAAGATCAAAGGAT
CTTCTTGAGATCCTTTTTTTCTGCGCGTAATCTGCTGCTTGCAAACAAAAAAACCACCGCTACCAGCGGT
GGTTTGTTTGCCGGATCAAGAGCTACCAACTCTTTTTCCGAAGGTAACTGGCTTCAGCAGAGCGCAGATA
CCAAATACTGTTCTTCTAGTGTAGCCGTAGTTAGGCCACCACTTCAAGAACTCTGTAGCACCGCCTACAT
ACCTCGCTCTGCTAATCCTGTTACCAGTGGCTGCTGCCAGTGGCGATAAGTCGTGTCTTACCGGGTTGGA
CTCAAGACGATAGTTACCGGATAAGGCGCAGCGGTCGGGCTGAACGGGGGGTTCGTGCACACAGCCCAGC
TTGGAGCGAACGACCTACACCGAACTGAGATACCTACAGCGTGAGCTATGAGAAAGCGCCACGCTTCCCG
AAGGGAGAAAGGCGGACAGGTATCCGGTAAGCGGCAGGGTCGGAACAGGAGAGCGCACGAGGGAGCTTCC
AGGGGGAAACGCCTGGTATCTTTATAGTCCTGTCGGGTTTCGCCACCTCTGACTTGAGCGTCGATTTTTG
TGATGCTCGTCAGGGGGGCGGAGCCTATGGAAAAACGCCAGCAACGCGGCCTTTTTACGGTTCCTGGCCT
TTTGCTGGCCTTTTGCTCACATGTTCTTTCCTGCGTTATCCCCTGATTCTGTGGATAACCGTATTACCGC
CTTTGAGTGAGCTGATACCGCTCGCCGCAGCCGAACGACCGAGCGCAGCGAGTCAGTGAGCGAGGAAGCG
GAAGAGCGCCCAATACGCAAACCGCCTCTCCCCGCGCGTTGGCCGATTCATTAATGCAGCTGTGGAATGT
GTGTCAGTTAGGGTGTGGAAAGTCCCCAGGCTCCCCAGCAGGCAGAAGTATGCAAAGCATGCATCTCAAT
TAGTCAGCAACCAGGTGTGGAAAGTCCCCAGGCTCCCCAGCAGGCAGAAGTATGCAAAGCATGCATCTCA
ATTAGTCAGCAACCATAGTCCCGCCCCTAACTCCGCCCATCCCGCCCCTAACTCCGCCCAGTTCCGCCCA
TTCTCCGCCCCATGGCTGACTAATTTTTTTTATTTATGCAGAGGCCGAGGCCGCCTCGGCCTCTGAGCTA
TTCCAGAAGTAGTGAGGAGGCTTTTTTGGAGGCCTAGGCTTTTGCAAAAAGCTTGGACACAAGACAGGCT
TGCGAGATATGTTTGAGAATACCACTTTATCCCGCGTCAGGGAGAGGCAGTGCGTAAAAAGACGCGGACT
CATGTGAAATACTGGTTTTTAGTGCGCCAGATCTCTATAATCTCGCGCAACCTATTTTCCCCTCGAACAC
TTTTTAAGCCGTAGATAAACAGGCTGGGACACTTCACATGAGCGAAAAATACATCGTCACCTGGGACATG
TTGCAGATCCATGCACGTAAACTCGCAAGCCGACTGATGCCTTCTGAACAATGGAAAGGCATTATTGCCG
TAAGCCGTGGCGGTCTGTACCGGGTGCGTTACTGGCGCGTGAACTGGGTATTCGTCATGTCGATACCGTT
TGTATTTCCAGCTACGATCACGACAACCAGCGCGAGCTTAAAGTGCTGAAACGCGCAGAAGGCGATGGCG
AAGGCTTCATCGTTATTGATGACCTGGTGGATACCGGTGGTACTGCGGTTGCGATTCGTGAAATGTATCC
AAAAGCGCACTTTGTCACCATCTTCGCAAAACCGGCTGGTCGTCCGCTGGTTGATGACTATGTTGTTGAT
ATCCCGCAAGATACCTGGATTGAACAGCCGTGGGATATGGGCGTCGTATTCGTCCCGCCAATCTCCGGTC
GCTAATCTTTTCAACGCCTGGCACTGCCGGGCGTTGTTCTTTTTAACTTCAGGCGGGTTACAATAGTTTC
CAGTAAGTATTCTGGAGGCTGCATCCATGACACAGGCAAACCTGAGCGAAACCCTGTTCAAACCCCGCTT
TAAACATCCTGAAACCTCGACGCTAGTCCGCCGCTTTAATCACGGCGCACAACCGCCTGTGCAGTCGGCC
CTTGATGGTAAAACCATCCCTCACTGGTATCGCATGATTAACCGTCTGATGTGGATCTGGCGCGGCATTG
ACCCACGCGAAATCCTCGACGTCCAGGCACGTATTGTGATGAGCGATGCCGAACGTACCGACGATGATTT
ATACGATACGGTGATTGGCTACCGTGGCGGCAACTGGATTTATGAGTGGGCCCCGGATCTTTGTGAAGGA
ACCTTACTTCTGTGGTGTGACATAATTGGACAAACTACCTACAGAGATTTAAAGCTCTAAGGTAAATATA
AAATTTTTAAGTGTATAATGTGTTAAACTACTGATTCTAATTGTTTGTGTATTTTAGATTCCAACCTATG
GAACTGATGAATGGGAGCAGTGGTGGAATGCCTTTAATGAGGAAAACCTGTTTTGCTCAGAAGAAATGCC
ATCTAGTGATGATGAGGCTACTGCTGACTCTCAACATTCTACTCCTCCAAAAAAGAAGAGAAAGGTAGAA
GACCCCAAGGACTTTCCTTCAGAATTGCTAAGTTTTTTGAGTCATGCTGTGTTTAGTAATAGAACTCTTG
CTTGCTTTGCTATTTACACCACAAAGGAAAAAGCTGCACTGCTATACAAGAAAATTATGGAAAAATATTC
TGTAACCTTTATAAGTAGGCATAACAGTTATAATCATAACATACTGTTTTTTCTTACTCCACACAGGCAT
AGAGTGTCTGCTATTAATAACTATGCTCAAAAATTGTGTACCTTTAGCTTTTTAATTTGTAAAGGGGTTA
ATAAGGAATATTTGATGTATAGTGCCTTGACTAGAGATCATAATCAGCCATACCACATTTGTAGAGGTTT
TACTTGCTTTAAAAAACCTCCCACACCTCCCCCTGAACCTGAAACATAAAATGAATGCAATTGTTGTTGT
TAACTTGTTTATTGCAGCTTATAATGGTTACAAATAAAGCAATAGCATCACAAATTTCACAAATAAAGCA
TTTTTTTCACTGCATTCTAGTTGTGGTTTGTCCAAACTCATCAATGTATCTTATCATGTCTGGATCAACT
GGATAACTCAAGCTAACCAAAATCATCCCAAACTTCCCACCCCATACCCTATTACCACTGCCAATTACCT
GTGGTTTCATTTACTCTAAACCTGTGATTCCTCTGAATTATTTTCATTTTAAAGAAATTGTATTTGTTAA
ATATGTACTACAAACTTAGTAGTTGGAAGGGCTAATTCACTCCCAAAGAAGACAAGATATCCTTGATCTG
TGGATCTACCACACACAAGGCTACTTCCCTGATTAGCAGAACTACACACCAGGGCCAGGGGTCAGATATC
CACTGACCTTTGGATGGTGCTACAAGCTAGTACCAGTTGAGCCAGATAAGGTAGAAGAGGCCAATAAAGG
AGAGAACACCAGCTTGTTACACCCTGTGAGCCTGCATGGGATGGATGACCCGGAGAGAGAAGTGTTAGAG
TGGAGGTTTGACAGCCGCCTAGCATTTCATCACGTGGCCCGAGAGCTGCATCCGGAGTACTTCAAGAACT
GCTGATATCGAGCTTGCTACAAGGGACTTTCCGCTGGGGACTTTCCAGGGAGGCGTGGCCTGGGCGGGAC
TGGGGAGTGGCGAGCCCTCAGATCCTGCATATAAGCAGCTGCTTTTTGCCTGTACTGGGTCTCTCTGGTT
AGACCAGATCTGAGCCTGGGAGCTCTCTGGCTAACTAGGGAACCCACTGCTTAAGCCTCAATAAAGCTTG
CCTTGAGTGCTTCAAGTAGTGTGTGCCCGTCTGTTGTGTGACTCTGGTAACTAGAGATCCCTCAGACCCT
TTTAGTCAGTGTGGAAAATCTCTAGCAGTGGCGCCCGAACAGGGACTTGAAAGCGAAAGGGAAACCAGAG
GAGCTCTCTCGACGCAGGACTCGGCTTGCTGAAGCGCGCACGGCAAGAGGCGAGGGGCGGCGACTGGTGA
GTACGCCAAAAATTTTGACTAGCGGAGGCTAGAAGGAGAGAGATGGGTGCGAGAGCGTCAGTATTAAGCG
GGGGAGAATTAGATCGCGATGGGAAAAAATTCGGTTAAGGCCAGGGGGAAAGAAAAAATATAAATTAAAA
CATATAGTATGGGCAAGCAGGGAGCTAGAACGATTCGCAGTTAATCCTGGCCTGTTAGAAACATCAGAAG
GCTGTAGACAAATACTGGGACAGCTACAACCATCCCTTCAGACAGGATCAGAAGAACTTAGATCATTATA
TAATACAGTAGCAACCCTCTATTGTGTGCATCAAAGGATAGAGATAAAAGACACCAAGGAAGCTTTAGAC
AAGATAGAGGAAGAGCAAAACAAAAGTAAGACCACCGCACAGCAAGCGGCCGGCCGCTGATCTTCAGACC
TGGAGGAGGAGATATGAGGGACAATTGGAGAAGTGAATTATATAAATATAAAGTAGTAAAAATTGAACCA
TTAGGAGTAGCACCCACCAAGGCAAAGAGAAGAGTGGTGCAGAGAGAAAAAAGAGCAGTGGGAATAGGAG
CTTTGTTCCTTGGGTTCTTGGGAGCAGCAGGAAGCACTATGGGCGCAGCGTCAATGACGCTGACGGTACA
GGCCAGACAATTATTGTCTGGTATAGTGCAGCAGCAGAACAATTTGCTGAGGGCTATTGAGGCGCAACAG
CATCTGTTGCAACTCACAGTCTGGGGCATCAAGCAGCTCCAGGCAAGAATCCTGGCTGTGGAAAGATACC
TAAAGGATCAACAGCTCCTGGGGATTTGGGGTTGCTCTGGAAAACTCATTTGCACCACTGCTGTGCCTTG
GAATGCTAGTTGGAGTAATAAATCTCTGGAACAGATTTGGAATCACACGACCTGGATGGAGTGGGACAGA
GAAATTAACAATTACACAAGCTTAATACACTCCTTAATTGAAGAATCGCAAAACCAGCAAGAAAAGAATG
AACAAGAATTATTGGAATTAGATAAATGGGCAAGTTTGTGGAATTGGTTTAACATAACAAATTGGCTGTG
GTATATAAAATTATTCATAATGATAGTAGGAGGCTTGGTAGGTTTAAGAATAGTTTTTGCTGTACTTTCT
ATAGTGAATAGAGTTAGGCAGGGATATTCACCATTATCGTTTCAGACCCACCTCCCAACCCCGAGGGGAC
CCGACAGGCCCGAAGGAATAGAAGAAGAAGGTGGAGAGAGAGACAGAGACAGATCCATTCGATTAGTGAA
CGGATCTCGACGGTATCGCCAAATGGCAGTATTCATCCACAATTTTAAAAGAAAAGGGGGGATTGGGGGG
TACAGTGCAGGGGAAAGAATAGTAGACATAATAGCAACAGACATACAAACTAAAGAATTACAAAAACAAA
TTACAAAAATTCAAAATTTTCGGGTTTATTACAGGGACAGCAGAGATCCAGTTTGGATCGATAAGCTTGA
TATCGAATTCGGGAGGTGGTCCCTGCAGTTACGCCAATGATAACCCCCGCCAGAAAAATCTTAGTAGCCT
TCCCTTTTTGTTTTCCGTGCCCCAACTCGGCGGATTGACTCGGCCCCTTCCGGAAACACCCGAATCAACT
TCTAGTCAAATTATTGTTCACGCCGCAATGACCCACCCCTGGCCCGCGTCTGTGGAACTGACCCCTGGTG
TACAGGAGAGTTCGCTGCTGAAAGTGGTCCCAAAGGGGTACTAGTTTTTAAGCTCCCAACTCCCCCTCCC
CCAGCGTCTGGAGGATTCCACACCCTCGCACCGCAGGGGCGAGGAAGTGGGCGGAGTCCGGTTTTGGCGC
CAGCCGCTGAGGCTGCCAAGCAGAAAAGCCACCGCTGAGGAGACTCCGGTCACTGTCCTCGCCCCGCCTC
CCCCTTCCCTCCCCTTGGGGACCACCGGGCGCCACGCCGCGAACGGTAAGTGCCGCGGTCGTCGGCGCCT
CCGCCCTCCCCCTAGGGCCCCAATTCCCAGCGGGCGCGGCGCGCGGCCCCGCGCGCAGCTCCCGGCTCCC
TCCCCCTTCGGATGTGGCTTGAGCTGTAGGCGCGGAGTCCTGCAGCCCCGATAAAATAAAAGATTTTATT
TAGTCTCCAGAAAAAGGGGGGAATGAAAGACCCCACCTGTAGGTTTGGCAAGCTAGCTGCAGTAACGCCA
TTTTGCAAGGCATGGAAAAATACCAAACCAAGAATAGAGAAGTTCAGATCAAGGGCGGGTACATGAAAAT
AGCTAACGTTGGGCCAAACAGGATATCTGCGGTGAGCAGTTTCGGCCCCGGCCCGGGGCCAAGAACAGAT
GGTCACCGCAGTTTCGGCCCCGGCCCGAGGCCAAGAACAGATGGTCCCCAGATATGGCCCAACCCTCAGC
AGTTTCTTAAGACCCATCAGATGTTTCCAGGCTCCCCCAAGGACCTGAAATGACCCTGCGCCTTATTTGA
ATTAACCAATCAGCCTGCTTCTCGCTTCTGTTCGCGCGCTTCTGCTTCCCGAGCTCTATAAAAGAGCTCA
CAACCCCTCACTCGGCGCGCCAGTCCTCCGACAGACTGAGTCGCCCGGGGGGGATCTGGAGCTCTCGAGA
ATTCTCACGCGTCCATGCTTTCACTACGTCAATCTATAAGATTTTTCAAGCCAGCCACAAGAACTTTGTG
TAGCTCTAGACGGGATCCACCGGTCATGGTGAGCAAGGGTGAGGAGGATAACATGGCCTCTCTCCCAGCG
ACTCATGAGTTACACATCTTTGGCTCCATCAACGGTGTGGACTTTGACATGGTGGGTCAGGGTACCGGCA
ATCCAAATGATGGTTATGAGGAGTTAAACCTGAAGTCCACCAAGGGTGACCTCCAGTTCTCCCCCTGGAT
TCTGGTCCCTCATATCGGGTATGGCTTCCATCAGTACCTGCCCTACCCTGACGGGATGTCGCCTTTCCAG
GCCGCCATGGTAGATGGCTCCGGATACCAAGTCCATCGCACAATGCAGTTTGAAGATGGTGCCTCCCTTA
CTGTTAACTACCGCTACACCTACGAGGGAAGCCACATCAAAGGAGAGGCCCAGGTGATGGGGACTGGTTT
CCCTGCTGACGGTCCTGTGATGACCAACACGCTGACCGCTGCGGACTGGTGCATGTCGAAGAAGACTTAC
CCCAACGACAAAACCATCATCAGTACCTTTAAGTGGAGTTACACCACTGTAAATGGCAAACGCTACCGGA
GCACTGCGCGGACCACCTACACCTTTGCCAAGCCAATGGCGGCTAACTATCTGAAGAACCAGCCGATGTA
CGTGTTCCGTAAGACGGAGCTCAAGCACTCCATGTAAGCGGCCTGCGATTAGAGTCGTCGTTTAAACGCG
GCCGCGCCCCTCTCCCTCCCCCCCCCCTAACGTTACTGGCCGAAGCCGCTTGGAATAAGGCCGGTGTGCG
TTTGTCTATATGTTATTTTCCACCATATTGCCGTCTTTTGGCAATGTGAGGGCCCGGAAACCTGGCCCTG
TCTTCTTGACGAGCATTCCTAGGGGTCTTTCCCCTCTCGCCAAAGGAATGCAAGGTCTGTTGAATGTCGT
GAAGGAAGCAGTTCCTCTGGAAGCTTCTTGAAGACAAACAACGTCTGTAGCGACCCTTTGCAGGCAGCGG
AACCCCCCACCTGGCGACAGGTGCCTCTGCGGCCAAAAGCCACGTGTATAAGATACACCTGCAAAGGCGG
CACAACCCCAGTGCCACGTTGTGAGTTGGATAGTTGTGGAAAGAGTAAAATGGCTCTCCTCAAGCGTATT
CAACAAGGGGCTGAAGGATGCCCAGAAGGTACCCCATTGTATGGGATCTGATCTGGGGCCTCGGTGCACA
TGCTTTACATGTGTTTAGTCGAGGTTAAAAAAACGTCTAGGCCCCCCGAACCACGGGGACGTGGTTTTCC
TTTGAAAAACACGATGATAATATGGCCAGGCGCGCCGCCACCATGGCCAAGCCTTTGTCTCAAGAAGAAT
CCACCCTCATTGAAAGAGCAACGGCTACAATCAACAGCATCCCCATCTCTGAAGACTACAGCGTCGCCAG
CGCAGCTCTCTCTAGCGACGGCCGCATCTTCACTGGTGTCAATGTATATCATTTTACTGGGGGACCTTGT
GCAGAACTCGTGGTGCTGGGCACTGCTGCTGCTGCGGCAGCTGGCAACCTGACTTGTATCGTCGCGATCG
GAAATGAGAACAGGGGCATCTTGAGCCCCTGCGGACGGTGCCGACAGGTGCTTCTCGATCTGCATCCTGG
GATCAAAGCCATAGTGAAGGACAGTGATGGACAGCCGACGGCAGTTGGGATTCGTGAATTGCTGCCCTCT
GGTTATGTGTGGGAGGGCTAACCTGCAGGCATGCAAGCTTGATATCAAGCTTATCGATAATCAACCTCTG
GATTACAAAATTTGTGAAAGATTGACTGGTATTCTTAACTATGTTGCTCCTTTTACGCTATGTGGATACG
CTGCTTTAATGCCTTTGTATCATGCTATTGCTTCCCGTATGGCTTTCATTTTCTCCTCCTTGTATAAATC
CTGGTTGCTGTCTCTTTATGAGGAGTTGTGGCCCGTTGTCAGGCAACGTGGCGTGGTGTGCACTGTGTTT
GCTGACGCAACCCCCACTGGTTGGGGCATTGCCACCACCTGTCAGCTCCTTTCCGGGACTTTCGCTTTCC
CCCTCCCTATTGCCACGGCGGAACTCATCGCCGCCTGCCTTGCCCGCTGCTGGACAGGGGCTCGGCTGTT
GGGCACTGACAATTCCGTGGTGTTGTCGGGGAAATCATCGTCCTTTCCTTGGCTGCTCGCCTGTGTTGCC
ACCTGGATTCTGCGCGGGACGTCCTTCTGCTACGTCCCTTCGGCCCTCAATCCAGCGGACCTTCCTTCCC
GCGGCCTGCTGCCGGCTCTGCGGCCTCTTCCGCGTCTTCGCCTTCGCCCTCAGACGAGTCGGATCTCCCT
TTGGGCCGCCTCCCCGCATCGATACCGTCGACCTCGAGGGAATTAATTCGAGCTCGGTACCTTTAAGACC
AATGACTTACAAGGCAGCTGTAGATCTTAGCCACTTTTTAAAAGAAAAGGGGGGACTGGAAGGGCTAATT
CACTCCCAACGAAGACAAGATCTGCTTTTTGCTTGTACTGGGTCTCTCTGGTTAGACCAGATCTGAGCCT
GGGAGCTCTCTGGCTAACTAGGGAACCCACTGCTTAAGCCTCAATAAAGCTTGCCTTGAGTGCTTCAAGT
AGTGTGTGCCCGTCTGTTGTGTGACTCTGGTAACTAGAGATCCCTCAGACCCTTTTAGTCAGTGTGGAAA
ATCTCTAGCAGC
Features (pLannotate 1.2.2; 36 found; start..end, strand, type, name):
     23..41      -  promoter       SP6 promoter: promoter for bacteriophage SP6 RNA polymerase
    269..548     +  CDS            TcR (fragment): tetracycline efflux protein; tet; confers resistance to tetracycline
    549..597     -  misc_feature   bom (fragment): basis of mobility region from pBR322
    699..734     -  CDS            rop (fragment): Rop protein, which maintains plasmids at low copy number; rop
    829..933     +  promoter       AmpR promoter: bla
    934..1794    +  CDS            AmpR: β-lactamase; bla; confers resistance to ampicillin, carbenicillin, and related antibiotics
   1965..2553    +  rep_origin     ori: high-copy-number ColE1/pMB1/pBR322/pUC origin of replication
   2736..2792    +  CDS            lacI (fragment): lac repressor; lacI; The lac repressor binds to the lac operator to inhibit transcription in E. coli. This inhibition can be relieved by adding lactose or isopropyl-β-D-thiogalactopyranoside (IPTG).
   2799..3128    +  promoter       SV40 promoter: SV40 enhancer and early promoter
   3328..3447    +  CDS            gpt (fragment): XGPT_ECOLI - Also known as gpp, gxu. Experimental evidence at protein level: Swiss-Prot protein existence level 1. Purine salvage pathway enzyme that catalyzes the transfer of the ribosyl-5-phosphate group from 5-phospho-alpha-D-ribose 1- diphosphate (PRPP) to the N9 position of the 6-oxopurines guanine and xanthine to form the corresponding ribonucleotides GMP (guanosine 5'- monophosphate) and XMP (xanthosine 5'-monophosphate), with the release of PPi. To a lesser extent, also acts on hypoxanthine (PubMed:9100006, PubMed:3886014). Does not ribophosphorylate adenine (PubMed:3886014). From Esch
   3447..3782    +  CDS            gpt (fragment): XGPT_ECOLI - Also known as gpp, gxu. Experimental evidence at protein level: Swiss-Prot protein existence level 1. Purine salvage pathway enzyme that catalyzes the transfer of the ribosyl-5-phosphate group from 5-phospho-alpha-D-ribose 1- diphosphate (PRPP) to the N9 position of the 6-oxopurines guanine and xanthine to form the corresponding ribonucleotides GMP (guanosine 5'- monophosphate) and XMP (xanthosine 5'-monophosphate), with the release of PPi. To a lesser extent, also acts on hypoxanthine (PubMed:9100006, PubMed:3886014). Does not ribophosphorylate adenine (PubMed:3886014). From Esch
   3877..4182    +  CDS            frsA (fragment): FRSA_ECOLI - Also known as yafA. Experimental evidence at protein level: Swiss-Prot protein existence level 1. Catalyzes the hydrolysis of esters (PubMed:15808744). Displays esterase activity toward pNP-butyrate (PubMed:15808744). May stimulate mixed-acid fermentation by acting as a fermentation/respiration switch that down-regulates respiration and up- regulates fermentation rates (PubMed:15169777). From Escherichia coli (strain K12).
   4186..4260    +  CDS            small t antigen (fragment): SV40 (simian virus 40) small t antigen
   4262..4327    +  intron         small t intron: SV40 (simian virus 40) small t antigen intron
   4457..4477    +  CDS            SV40 NLS: nuclear localization signal of SV40 (simian virus 40) large T antigen
   4796..4879    +  CDS            large T antigen (fragment): large T antigen from SV40 (simian virus 40)
   4902..5036    +  polyA_signal   SV40 poly(A) signal: SV40 polyadenylation signal
   5203..5532    +  CDS            nef (fragment): NEF_HV1BR - Experimental evidence at protein level: Swiss-Prot protein existence level 1. Extracellular Nef protein targets CD4(+) T-lymphocytes for apoptosis by interacting with CXCR4 surface receptors (PubMed:14990729). From Human immunodeficiency virus type 1 group M subtype B (isolate BRU/LAI) (HIV-1).
   5580..5837    +  LTR            5' LTR (truncated): truncated 5' long terminal repeat (LTR) from HIV-1
   5884..6009    +  misc_feature   HIV-1 Ψ: packaging signal of human immunodeficiency virus type 1
   5993..6331    +  CDS            HIV-1 gag (fragment): gag protein from human immunodeficiency virus 1; gag
   6506..6739    +  misc_feature   RRE: The Rev response element (RRE) of HIV-1 allows for Rev-dependent mRNA export from the nucleus to the cytoplasm.
   7116..7216    +  CDS            Rev (fragment): human immunodeficiency virus 1 (HIV-1) Rev protein; rev; enhances nuclear export of unspliced and incompletely spliced viral mRNAs
   7253..7370    +  misc_feature   cPPT/CTS: central polypurine tract and central termination sequence of HIV-1
   7407..7430    -  misc_feature   MCS (fragment): pBluescript multiple cloning site
   8112..8519    +  promoter       SFFV promoter: spleen focus-forming virus long terminal repeat (LTR) promoter
   8555..8620    +  CDS            pre-CoxIV: mitochondrial presequence of yeast cytochfome c oxidase subunit IV (Hurt et al., 1984)
   8636..9272    +  CDS            mNeonGreen (fragment): bright monomeric yellow-green fluorescent protein derived from LanYFP (Shaner et al., 2013)
   9317..9898    +  misc_feature   IRES2: internal ribosome entry site (IRES) of the encephalomyocarditis virus (EMCV)
   9913..10311   +  CDS            BSD: blasticidin S deaminase; Aspergillus terreus BSD; confers resistance to blasticidin
  10311..10330   +  misc_feature   MCS (fragment): pUC18/19 multiple cloning site
  10331..10349   +  misc_feature   MCS (fragment): pBluescript multiple cloning site
  10349..10937   +  misc_feature   WPRE: woodchuck hepatitis virus posttranscriptional regulatory element
  10938..10960   +  misc_feature   MCS (fragment): pBluescript multiple cloning site
  10977..11045   +  CDS            nef (fragment): NEF_HV1Z2 - Experimental evidence at protein level: Swiss-Prot protein existence level 1. Extracellular Nef protein targets CD4(+) T-lymphocytes for apoptosis by interacting with CXCR4 surface receptors. From Human immunodeficiency virus type 1 group M subtype D (isolate Z2/CDC-Z34) (HIV-1).
  11047..11280   +  LTR            3' LTR (ΔU3): self-inactivating 3' long terminal repeat (LTR) from HIV-1
