[The description below was written by a language model from this plasmid's Addgene catalogue record and pLannotate feature annotations shown in this document.]
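Description:
pJL209 is an HIV-1-based lentiviral transfer plasmid built on the pSK002 backbone and designed for stable expression of a mitochondrial matrix-targeted mNeonGreen2(1-10) fragment in mammalian cells. In bacteria it is maintained through a high-copy ColE1/pUC-type origin and selected with ampicillin via the β-lactamase gene. The plasmid backbone also carries remnants typical of older lentiviral vectors, including an SV40 promoter followed by gpt fragments and SV40 small t intron and polyadenylation sequences. These lie outside the proviral region.

The packaged region is bounded by a truncated 5' LTR and a self-inactivating ΔU3 3' LTR. It contains the Ψ packaging signal with a partial gag sequence, the Rev response element for Rev-dependent nuclear export of the genomic RNA, and the cPPT/CTS. Within it, the SFFV promoter drives a synthetic open reading frame in which the yeast cytochrome c oxidase subunit IV presequence, a standard matrix import signal, is fused upstream of an mNeonGreen fragment, consistent with the recorded strands 1-10 portion of mNeonGreen2. An EMCV IRES follows, allowing the same transcript to express blasticidin S deaminase, so blasticidin selection enriches for cells that express the fluorescent protein fragment. A WPRE downstream enhances transcript expression.

The mNeonGreen2(1-10) fragment is the large, essentially non-fluorescent half of a split fluorescent protein and becomes fluorescent only when complemented by the short eleventh strand. Cells carrying this construct can therefore report on matrix localisation of proteins tagged with that strand. The record itself states only the stable expression purpose, in the context of a study of localized mitochondrial translation.
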