Addgene plasmid #243692: pJL209
Purpose: Stably expresses a mitochondrial matrix-targeted mNeonGreen2 (1-10) protein
Depositing lab: Jonathan Weissman. Depositing organization: Whitehead Institute for Biomedical Research. Publication: Proximity-specific ribosome profiling reveals the logic of localized mitochondrial translation. Luo J, Khandwala S, Hu J, Lee SY, Hickey KL, Levine ZG, Harper JW, Ting AY, Weissman JS. Cell. 2025 Aug 25:S0092-8674(25)00916-X. doi: 10.1016/j.cell.2025.08.002. PubMed 40876456.
Backbone
  Vector backbone: pSK002
  Vector type: Lentiviral
  Selectable markers: Blasticidin
Growth in bacteria
  Bacterial resistance: Ampicillin, 100 μg/mL
  Growth temperature: 37°C
  Growth strain: NEB Stable
  Copy number: High Copy
Gene/Insert
  Gene/Insert name: matrix-mNeonGreen2(1-10)
  Species: Synthetic
  Promoter: SFFV
  Cloning method: Gibson Cloning
Terms and licenses: Academic/Nonprofit Terms; Industry Terms: Not Available to Industry
How to cite: pJL209 was a gift from Jonathan Weissman (Addgene plasmid # 243692 ; http://n2t.net/addgene:243692 ; RRID:Addgene_243692)
